>Addgene plasmid #142177 | TFORF2238 | addgene full sequence | sequence record 386557 | Addgene NGS Result
TGTAGTCTTATGCAATACTCTTGTAGTCTTGCAACATGGTAACGATGAGTTAGCAACATGCCTTACAAGG
AGAGAAAAAGCACCGTGCATGCCGATTGGTGGAAGTAAGGTGGTACGATCGTGCCTTATTAGGAAGGCAA
CAGACGGGTCTGACATGGATTGGACGAACCACTGAATTGCCGCATTGCAGAGATATTGTATTTAAGTGCC
TAGCTCGATACATAAACGGGTCTCTCTGGTTAGACCAGATCTGAGCCTGGGAGCTCTCTGGCTAACTAGG
GAACCCACTGCTTAAGCCTCAATAAAGCTTGCCTTGAGTGCTTCAAGTAGTGTGTGCCCGTCTGTTGTGT
GACTCTGGTAACTAGAGATCCCTCAGACCCTTTTAGTCAGTGTGGAAAATCTCTAGCAGTGGCGCCCGAA
CAGGGACTTGAAAGCGAAAGGGAAACCAGAGGAGCTCTCTCGACGCAGGACTCGGCTTGCTGAAGCGCGC
ACGGCAAGAGGCGAGGGGCGGCGACTGGTGAGTACGCCAAAAATTTTGACTAGCGGAGGCTAGAAGGAGA
GAGATGGGTGCGAGAGCGTCAGTATTAAGCGGGGGAGAATTAGATCGCGATGGGAAAAAATTCGGTTAAG
GCCAGGGGGAAAGAAAAAATATAAATTAAAACATATAGTATGGGCAAGCAGGGAGCTAGAACGATTCGCA
GTTAATCCTGGCCTGTTAGAAACATCAGAAGGCTGTAGACAAATACTGGGACAGCTACAACCATCCCTTC
AGACAGGATCAGAAGAACTTAGATCATTATATAATACAGTAGCAACCCTCTATTGTGTGCATCAAAGGAT
AGAGATAAAAGACACCAAGGAAGCTTTAGACAAGATAGAGGAAGAGCAAAACAAAAGTAAGACCACCGCA
CAGCAAGCGGCCGCTGATCTTCAGACCTGGAGGAGGAGATATGAGGGACAATTGGAGAAGTGAATTATAT
AAATATAAAGTAGTAAAAATTGAACCATTAGGAGTAGCACCCACCAAGGCAAAGAGAAGAGTGGTGCAGA
GAGAAAAAAGAGCAGTGGGAATAGGAGCTTTGTTCCTTGGGTTCTTGGGAGCAGCAGGAAGCACTATGGG
CGCAGCGTCAATGACGCTGACGGTACAGGCCAGACAATTATTGTCTGGTATAGTGCAGCAGCAGAACAAT
TTGCTGAGGGCTATTGAGGCGCAACAGCATCTGTTGCAACTCACAGTCTGGGGCATCAAGCAGCTCCAGG
CAAGAATCCTGGCTGTGGAAAGATACCTAAAGGATCAACAGCTCCTGGGGATTTGGGGTTGCTCTGGAAA
ACTCATTTGCACCACTGCTGTGCCTTGGAATGCTAGTTGGAGTAATAAATCTCTGGAACAGATTTGGAAT
CACACGACCTGGATGGAGTGGGACAGAGAAATTAACAATTACACAAGCTTAATACACTCCTTAATTGAAG
AATCGCAAAACCAGCAAGAAAAGAATGAACAAGAATTATTGGAATTAGATAAATGGGCAAGTTTGTGGAA
TTGGTTTAACATAACAAATTGGCTGTGGTATATAAAATTATTCATAATGATAGTAGGAGGCTTGGTAGGT
TTAAGAATAGTTTTTGCTGTACTTTCTATAGTGAATAGAGTTAGGCAGGGATATTCACCATTATCGTTTC
AGACCCACCTCCCAACCCCGAGGGGACCCATGCATTGCATCTCAATTAGTCAGCAACCAGGTGTGGAAAG
TCCCCAGGCTCCCCAGCAGGCAGAAGTATGCAAAGCATGCGTCTCAATTAGTCAGCAACCATAGTCCCGC
CCCTAACTCCGCCCATCCCGCCCCTAACTCCGCCCAGTTCCGCCCATTCTCCGCCCCATGGCTGACTAAT
TTTTTTTATTTATGCAGAGGCCGAGGCCGCCTCGGCCTCTGAGCTATTCCAGAAGTAGTGAGGAGGCTTT
TTTGGAGGCCTAGGCTTTTGCAAAAAGCTTTCTAGAGGTACCACCGGAGCTTACCATGACCGAGTACAAG
CCCACGGTGCGCCTCGCCACCCGCGACGACGTCCCCAGGGCCGTACGCACCCTCGCCGCCGCGTTCGCCG
ACTACCCCGCCACGCGCCACACCGTCGATCCGGACCGCCACATCGAGCGGGTCACCGAGCTGCAAGAACT
CTTCCTCACGCGCGTCGGGCTCGACATCGGCAAGGTGTGGGTCGCGGACGACGGCGCCGCCGTGGCGGTC
TGGACCACGCCGGAGAGCGTCGAAGCGGGGGCGGTGTTCGCCGAGATCGGCCCGCGCATGGCCGAGTTGA
GCGGTTCCCGGCTGGCCGCGCAGCAACAGATGGAAGGCCTCCTGGCGCCGCACCGGCCCAAGGAGCCCGC
GTGGTTCCTGGCCACCGTCGGCGTCTCGCCCGACCACCAGGGCAAGGGTCTGGGCAGCGCCGTCGTGCTC
CCCGGAGTGGAGGCGGCCGAGCGCGCCGGGGTGCCCGCCTTCCTGGAGACCTCCGCGCCCCGCAACCTCC
CCTTCTACGAGCGGCTCGGCTTCACCGTCACCGCCGACGTCGAGGTGCCCGAAGGACCGCGCACCTGGTG
CATGACCCGCAAGCCCGGTGCCAGTTAACGAATTCTAGATCTTGAGACAAATGGCAGTATTCATCCACAA
TTTTAAAAGAAAAGGGGGGATTGGGGGGTACAGTGCAGGGGAAAGAATAGTAGACATAATAGCAACAGAC
ATACAAACTAAAGAATTACAAAAACAAATTACAAAAATTCAAAATTTTCGGGTTTATTACAGGGACAGCA
GAGATCCACTTTGGCGCCGGCTCGAGGCCTGCAGGTGCAAAGATGGATAAAGTTTTAAACAGAGAGGAAT
CTTTGCAGCTAATGGACCTTCTAGGTCTTGAAAGGAGTGGGAATTGGCTCCGGTGCCCGTCAGTGGGCAG
AGCGCACATCGCCCACAGTCCCCGAGAAGTTGGGGGGAGGGGTCGGCAATTGAACCGGTGCCTAGAGAAG
GTGGCGCGGGGTAAACTGGGAAAGTGATGTCGTGTACTGGCTCCGCCTTTTTCCCGAGGGTGGGGGAGAA
CCGTATATAAGTGCAGTAGTCGCCGTGAACGTTCTTTTTCGCAACGGGTTTGCCGCCAGAACACAGGTAA
GTGCCGTGTGTGGTTCCCGCGGGCCTGGCCTCTTTACGGGTTATGGCCCTTGCGTGCCTTGAATTACTTC
CACCTGGCTGCAGTACGTGATTCTTGATCCCGAGCTTCGGGTTGGAAGTGGGTGGGAGAGTTCGAGGCCT
TGCGCTTAAGGAGCCCCTTCGCCTCGTGCTTGAGTTGAGGCCTGGCCTGGGCGCTGGGGCCGCCGCGTGC
GAATCTGGTGGCACCTTCGCGCCTGTCTCGCTGCTTTCGATAAGTCTCTAGCCATTTAAAATTTTTGATG
ACCTGCTGCGACGCTTTTTTTCTGGCAAGATAGTCTTGTAAATGCGGGCCAAGATCTGCACACTGGTATT
TCGGTTTTTGGGGCCGCGGGCGGCGACGGGGCCCGTGCGTCCCAGCGCACATGTTCGGCGAGGCGGGGCC
TGCGAGCGCGGCCACCGAGAATCGGACGGGGGTAGTCTCAAGCTGGCCGGCCTGCTCTGGTGCCTGGCCT
CGCGCCGCCGTGTATCGCCCCGCCCTGGGCGGCAAGGCTGGCCCGGTCGGCACCAGTTGCGTGAGCGGAA
AGATGGCCGCTTCCCGGCCCTGCTGCAGGGAGCTCAAAATGGAGGACGCGGCGCTCGGGAGAGCGGGCGG
GTGAGTCACCCACACAAAGGAAAAGGGCCTTTCCGTCCTCAGCCGTCGCTTCATGTGACTCCACGGAGTA
CCGGGCGCCGTCCAGGCACCTCGATTAGTTCTCGAGCTTTTGGAGTACGTCGTCTTTAGGTTGGGGGGAG
GGGTTTTATGCGATGGAGTTTCCCCACACTGAGTGGGTGGAGACTGAAGTTAGGCCAGCTTGGCACTTGA
TGTAATTCTCCTTGGAATTTGCCCTTTTTGAGTTTGGATCTTGGTTCATTCTCAAGCCTCAGACAGTGGT
TCAAAGTTTTTTTCTTCCATTTCAGGTGTCGTGAGGCTAGCACCGCCACCATGTATCAGAGCTTGGCCAT
GGCCGCCAACCACGGGCCGCCCCCCGGTGCCTACGAGGCGGGCGGCCCCGGCGCCTTCATGCACGGCGCG
GGCGCCGCGTCCTCGCCAGTCTACGTGCCCACACCGCGGGTGCCCTCCTCCGTGCTGGGCCTGTCCTACC
TCCAGGGCGGAGGCGCGGGCTCTGCGTCCGGAGGCGCCTCGGGCGGCAGCTCCGGTGGGGCCGCGTCTGG
TGCGGGGCCCGGGACCCAGCAGGGCAGCCCGGGATGGAGCCAGGCGGGAGCCGACGGAGCCGCTTACACC
CCGCCGCCGGTGTCGCCGCGCTTCTCCTTCCCGGGGACCACCGGGTCCCTGGCGGCCGCCGCCGCCGCTG
CCGCGGCCCGGGAAGCTGCGGCCTACAGCAGTGGCGGCGGAGCGGCGGGTGCGGGCCTGGCGGGCCGCGA
GCAGTACGGGCGCGCCGGCTTCGCGGGCTCCTACTCCAGCCCCTACCCGGCTTACATGGCCGACGTGGGC
GCGTCCTGGGCCGCAGCCGCCGCCGCCTCCGCCGGCCCCTTCGACAGCCCGGTCCTGCACAGCCTGCCCG
GCCGGGCCAACCCGGCCGCCCGACACCCCAATCTCGATATGTTTGACGACTTCTCAGAAGGCAGAGAGTG
TGTCAACTGTGGGGCTATGTCCACCCCGCTCTGGAGGCGAGATGGGACGGGTCACTATCTGTGCAACGCC
TGCGGCCTCTACCACAAGATGAACGGCATCAACCGGCCGCTCATCAAGCCTCAGCGCCGGCTGTCCGCCT
CCCGCCGAGTGGGCCTCTCCTGTGCCAACTGCCAGACCACCACCACCACGCTGTGGCGCCGCAATGCGGA
GGGCGAGCCTGTGTGCAATGCCTGCGGCCTCTACATGAAGCTCCACGGGGTCCCCAGGCCTCTTGCAATG
CGGAAAGAGGGGATCCAAACCAGAAAACGGAAGCCCAAGAACCTGAATAAATCTAAGACACCAGCAGCTC
CTTCAGGCAGTGAGAGCCTTCCTCCCGCCAGCGGTGCTTCCAGCAACTCCAGCAACGCCACCACCAGCAG
CAGCGAGGAGATGCGTCCCATCAAGACGGAGCCTGGCCTGTCATCTCACTACGGGCACAGCAGCTCCGTG
TCCCAGACGTTCTCAGTCAGTGCGATGTCTGGCCATGGGCCCTCCATCCACCCTGTCCTCTCGGCCCTGA
AGCTCTCCCCACAAGGCTATGCGTCTCCCGTCAGCCAGTCTCCACAGACCAGCTCCAAGCAGGACTCTTG
GAACAGCCTGGTCTTGGCCGACAGTCACGGGGACATAATCACTGCGTAGTAATGAACTAGTCCGTAACTT
GAAAGTATTTCGATTTCTTGGCTTTATATATCTTGTGGAAAGGACGAACCCGGAATCTATGAACTAGGGT
TACGCGTTAAGTCGACAATCAACCTCTGGATTACAAAATTTGTGAAAGATTGACTGGTATTCTTAACTAT
GTTGCTCCTTTTACGCTATGTGGATACGCTGCTTTAATGCCTTTGTATCATGCTATTGCTTCCCGTATGG
CTTTCATTTTCTCCTCCTTGTATAAATCCTGGTTGCTGTCTCTTTATGAGGAGTTGTGGCCCGTTGTCAG
GCAACGTGGCGTGGTGTGCACTGTGTTTGCTGACGCAACCCCCACTGGTTGGGGCATTGCCACCACCTGT
CAGCTCCTTTCCGGGACTTTCGCTTTCCCCCTCCCTATTGCCACGGCGGAACTCATCGCCGCCTGCCTTG
CCCGCTGCTGGACAGGGGCTCGGCTGTTGGGCACTGACAATTCCGTGGTGTTGTCGGGGAAATCATCGTC
CTTTCCTTGGCTGCTCGCCTGTGTTGCCACCTGGATTCTGCGCGGGACGTCCTTCTGCTACGTCCCTTCG
GCCCTCAATCCAGCGGACCTTCCTTCCCGCGGCCTGCTGCCGGCTCTGCGGCCTCTTCCGCGTCTTCGCC
TTCGCCCTCAGACGAGTCGGATCTCCCTTTGGGCCGCCTCCCCGCGTCGACTTTAAGACCAATGACTTAC
AAGGCAGCTGTAGATCTTAGCCACTTTTTAAAAGAAAAGGGGGGACTGGAAGGGCTAATTCACTCCCAAC
GAAGACAAGATCTGCTTTTTGCTTGTACTGGGTCTCTCTGGTTAGACCAGATCTGAGCCTGGGAGCTCTC
TGGCTAACTAGGGAACCCACTGCTTAAGCCTCAATAAAGCTTGCCTTGAGTGCTTCAAGTAGTGTGTGCC
CGTCTGTTGTGTGACTCTGGTAACTAGAGATCCCTCAGACCCTTTTAGTCAGTGTGGAAAATCTCTAGCA
GTACGTATAGTAGTTCATGTCATCTTATTATTCAGTATTTATAACTTGCAAAGAAATGAATATCAGAGAG
TGAGAGGAACTTGTTTATTGCAGCTTATAATGGTTACAAATAAAGCAATAGCATCACAAATTTCACAAAT
AAAGCATTTTTTTCACTGCATTCTAGTTGTGGTTTGTCCAAACTCATCAATGTATCTTATCATGTCTGGC
TCTAGCTATCCCGCCCCTAACTCCGCCCATCCCGCCCCTAACTCCGCCCAGTTCCGCCCATTCTCCGCCC
CATGGCTGACTAATTTTTTTTATTTATGCAGAGGCCGAGGCCGCCTCGGCCTCTGAGCTATTCCAGAAGT
AGTGAGGAGGCTTTTTTGGAGGCCTAGGGACGTACCCAATTCGCCCTATAGTGAGTCGTATTACGCGCGC
TCACTGGCCGTCGTTTTACAACGTCGTGACTGGGAAAACCCTGGCGTTACCCAACTTAATCGCCTTGCAG
CACATCCCCCTTTCGCCAGCTGGCGTAATAGCGAAGAGGCCCGCACCGATCGCCCTTCCCAACAGTTGCG
CAGCCTGAATGGCGAATGGG
[124 nt withheld, positions 7021-7144]
C
[91 nt withheld, positions 7146-7236]
A
[49 nt withheld, positions 7238-7286]
CCTTTGACGTTGGAGTCCACGTTCTTT
[37 nt withheld, positions 7314-7350]
ACCCTATCTCGGTCTATTCTTTTGATTTATAAGGGATTTTGCCGATTTCGGCCTATTGGTTAAAAAATGA
GCTGATTTAACAAAAATTTAACGCGAATTTTAACAAAATATTAACGCTTACAATTTAGGTGGCACTTTTC
GGGGAAATGTGCGCGGAACCCCTATTTGTTTATTTTTCTAAATACATTCAAATATGTATCCGCTCATGAG
ACAATAACCCTGATAAATGCTTCAATAATATTGAAAAAGGAAGAGTATGAGTATTCAACATTTCCGTGTC
GCCCTTATTCCCTTTTTTGCGGCATTTTGCCTTCCTGTTTTTGCTCACCCAGAAACGCTGGTGAAAGTAA
AAGATGCTGAAGATCAGTTGGGTGCACGAGTGGGTTACATCGAACTGGATCTCAACAGCGGTAAGATCCT
TGAGAGTTTTCGCCCCGAAGAACGTTTTCCAATGATGAGCACTTTTAAAGTTCTGCTATGTGGCGCGGTA
TTATCCCGTATTGACGCCGGGCAAGAGCAACTCGGTCGCCGCATACACTATTCTCAGAATGACTTGGTTG
AGTACTCACCAGTCACAGAAAAGCATCTTACGGATGGCATGACAGTAAGAGAATTATGCAGTGCTGCCAT
AACCATGAGTGATAACACTGCGGCCAACTTACTTCTGACAACGATCGGAGGACCGAAGGAGCTAACCGCT
TTTTTGCACAACATGGGGGATCATGTAACTCGCCTTGATCGTTGGGAACCGGAGCTGAATGAAGCCATAC
CAAACGACGAGCGTGACACCACGATGCCTGTAGCAATGGCAACAACGTTGCGCAAACTATTAACTGGCGA
ACTACTTACTCTAGCTTCCCGGCAACAATTAATAGACTGGATGGAGGCGGATAAAGTTGCAGGACCACTT
CTGCGCTCGGCCCTTCCGGCTGGCTGGTTTATTGCTGATAAATCTGGAGCCGGTGAGCGTGGGTCTCGCG
GTATCATTGCAGCACTGGGGCCAGATGGTAAGCCCTCCCGTATCGTAGTTATCTACACGACGGGGAGTCA
GGCAACTATGGATGAACGAAATAGACAGATCGCTGAGATAGGTGCCTCACTGATTAAGCATTGGTAACTG
TCAGACCAAGTTTACTCATATATACTTTAGATTGATTTAAAACTTCATTTTTAATTTAAAAGGATCTAGG
TGAAGATCCTTTTTGATAATCTCATGACCAAAATCCCTTAACGTGAGTTTTCGTTCCACTGAGCGTCAGA
CCCCGTAGAAAAGATCAAAGGATCTTCTTGAGATCCTTTTTTTCTGCGCGTAATCTGCTGCTTGCAAACA
AAAAAACCACCGCTACCAGCGGTGGTTTGTTTGCCGGATCAAGAGCTACCAACTCTTTTTCCGAAGGTAA
CTGGCTTCAGCAGAGCGCAGATACCAAATACTGTTCTTCTAGTGTAGCCGTAGTTAGGCCACCACTTCAA
GAACTCTGTAGCACCGCCTACATACCTCGCTCTGCTAATCCTGTTACCAGTGGCTGCTGCCAGTGGCGAT
AAGTCGTGTCTTACCGGGTTGGACTCAAGACGATAGTTACCGGATAAGGCGCAGCGGTCGGGCTGAACGG
GGGGTTCGTGCACACAGCCCAGCTTGGAGCGAACGACCTACACCGAACTGAGATACCTACAGCGTGAGCT
ATGAGAAAGCGCCACGCTTCCCGAAGGGAGAAAGGCGGACAGGTATCCGGTAAGCGGCAGGGTCGGAACA
GGAGAGCGCACGAGGGAGCTTCCAGGGGGAAACGCCTGGTATCTTTATAGTCCTGTCGGGTTTCGCCACC
TCTGACTTGAGCGTCGATTTTTGTGATGCTCGTCAGGGGGGCGGAGCCTATGGAAAAACGCCAGCAACGC
GGCCTTTTTACGGTTCCTGGCCTTTTGCTGGCCTTTTGCTCACATGTTCTTTCCTGCGTTATCCCCTGAT
TCTGTGGATAACCGTATTACCGCCTTTGAGTGAGCTGATACCGCTCGCCGCAGCCGAACGACCGAGCGCA
GCGAGTCAGTGAGCGAGGAAGCGGAAGAGCGCCCAATACGCAAACCGCCTCTCCCCGCGCGTTGGCCGAT
TCATTAATGCAGCTGGCACGACAGGTTTCCCGACTGGAAAGCGGGCAGTGAGCGCAACGCAATTAATGTG
AGTTAGCTCACTCATTAGGCACCCCAGGCTTTACACTTTATGCTTCCGGCTCGTATGTTGTGTGGAATTG
TGAGCGGATAACAATTTCACACAGGAAACAGCTATGACCATGATTACGCCAAGCGCGCAATTAACCCTCA
CTAAAGGGAACAAAAGCTGGAGCTGCAAGCTTAA
Features (pLannotate 1.2.2; 31 found; start..end, strand, type, name):
      1..227     +  promoter       RSV promoter: Rous sarcoma virus enhancer/promoter
    228..408     +  LTR            5' LTR (truncated): truncated 5' long terminal repeat (LTR) from HIV-1
    455..580     +  misc_feature   HIV-1 Ψ: packaging signal of human immunodeficiency virus type 1
    564..927     +  CDS            HIV-1 gag (fragment): gag protein from human immunodeficiency virus 1; gag
   1073..1306    +  misc_feature   RRE: The Rev response element (RRE) of HIV-1 allows for Rev-dependent mRNA export from the nucleus to the cytoplasm.
   1683..1709    +  CDS            Rev (fragment): human immunodeficiency virus 1 (HIV-1) Rev protein; rev; enhances nuclear export of unspliced and incompletely spliced viral mRNAs
   1716..1739    +  promoter       SV40 promoter (fragment): SV40 early promoter
   1740..1811    +  promoter       SV40 promoter (fragment): SV40 enhancer and early promoter
   1835..1970    +  rep_origin     SV40 ori: SV40 origin of replication
   2016..2612    +  CDS            PuroR (fragment): puromycin N-acetyltransferase; pac from Streptomyces; confers resistance to puromycin
   2661..2778    +  misc_feature   cPPT/CTS: central polypurine tract and central termination sequence of HIV-1
   2843..2909    +  CDS            small t antigen (fragment): SV40 (simian virus 40) small t antigen
   2916..4094    +  promoter       EF-1α promoter: strong constitutive promoter for human elongation factor EF-1α
   4111..5436    +  CDS            GATA4: GATA4_HUMAN - Experimental evidence at protein level: Swiss-Prot protein existence level 1. Transcriptional activator that binds to the consensus sequence 5'-AGATAG-3' and plays a key role in cardiac development and function (PubMed:24000169, PubMed:27984724). In cooperation with TBX5, it binds to cardiac super-enhancers and promotes cardiomyocyte gene expression, while it downregulates endocardial and endothelial gene expression (PubMed:27984724). Involved in bone morphogenetic protein (BMP)-mediated induction of cardiac-specific gene expression. Binds to BMP response element (BMPRE) DNA sequ
   5452..5505    +  promoter       U6 promoter (fragment): RNA polymerase III promoter for human U6 snRNA
   5547..6135    +  misc_feature   WPRE: woodchuck hepatitis virus posttranscriptional regulatory element
   6186..6205    +  misc_feature   cPPT/CTS (fragment): central polypurine tract and central termination sequence of HIV-1
   6207..6440    +  LTR            3' LTR (ΔU3): self-inactivating 3' long terminal repeat (LTR) from HIV-1
   6518..6639    +  polyA_signal   SV40 poly(A) signal: SV40 polyadenylation signal
   6679..6814    +  rep_origin     SV40 ori: SV40 origin of replication
   6835..6853    -  promoter       T7 promoter: promoter for bacteriophage T7 RNA polymerase
   6861..7016    +  CDS            lacZα (fragment): LacZα fragment of β-galactosidase; lacZ fragment
   7021..7449    +  rep_origin     f1 ori (sequence partly withheld): f1 bacteriophage origin of replication; arrow indicates direction of (+) strand synthesis
   7502..7606    +  promoter       AmpR promoter: bla
   7607..8467    +  CDS            AmpR: β-lactamase; bla; confers resistance to ampicillin, carbenicillin, and related antibiotics
   8638..9226    +  rep_origin     ori: high-copy-number ColE1/pMB1/pBR322/pUC origin of replication
   9409..9501    +  CDS            lacI (fragment): lac repressor; lacI; The lac repressor binds to the lac operator to inhibit transcription in E. coli. This inhibition can be relieved by adding lactose or isopropyl-β-D-thiogalactopyranoside (IPTG).
   9514..9535    +  protein_bind   CAP binding site: CAP binding activates transcription in the presence of cAMP. E. coli catabolite activator protein
   9550..9580    +  promoter       lac promoter: promoter for the E. coli lac operon
   9588..9604    +  protein_bind   lac operator: The lac repressor binds to the lac operator to inhibit transcription in E. coli. This inhibition can be relieved by adding lactose or isopropyl-β-D-thiogalactopyranoside (IPTG). lac repressor encoded by lacI
   9649..9667    +  promoter       T3 promoter: promoter for bacteriophage T3 RNA polymerase
