[The description below was written by a language model from this plasmid's Addgene catalogue record and pLannotate feature annotations shown in this document.]
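Description:
TFORF2238 is a third-generation-style, self-inactivating lentiviral expression plasmid built on the pLX_TRC317 backbone, carrying the human GATA4 open reading frame for overexpression in mammalian cells. It belongs to a barcoded transcription factor ORF collection in which each construct carries a unique 24-bp barcode, so that individual factors can be identified by sequencing in pooled screens. The barcode is not annotated in the feature table, so its exact position is not given by the record. In bacteria the plasmid replicates from a high-copy ColE1/pUC-type origin and is selected with ampicillin (AmpR under its own promoter). An f1 origin and remnants of a lac/lacZα cloning region flanked by T7 and T3 promoters are also present in the backbone. The depositor notes that recombination can occur, as is common with LTR-containing plasmids.

The viral genome is transcribed from an RSV promoter fused to a truncated HIV-1 5' LTR, followed by the Ψ packaging signal with a gag fragment, and the RRE for Rev-dependent nuclear export. It ends in a ΔU3 3' LTR, which inactivates LTR promoter activity after integration, followed by an SV40 polyadenylation signal. Two expression units sit between the LTRs. An SV40 early promoter/origin drives puromycin N-acetyltransferase for selecting transduced cells, followed by a cPPT/CTS element that aids nuclear import of the viral genome. Downstream, the strong constitutive EF-1α promoter drives GATA4, a transcriptional activator with a key role in cardiac development, and a WPRE enhances transcript expression. The small U6, small t antigen and Rev fragments are probably incidental annotation matches. The construct is suited to producing lentivirus for stable GATA4 overexpression, individually or in pooled directed-differentiation screens.
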