Addgene plasmid #142177: TFORF2238
Purpose: Lentiviral vector for overexpressing transcription factor ORFs with unique 24-bp barcodes. Barcodes facilitate identification of transcription factors in pooled screens.
Depositing lab: Feng Zhang. Depositing organization: Broad Institute. Publication: A transcription factor atlas of directed differentiation. Joung J, Ma S, Tay T, Geiger-Schuller KR, Kirchgatterer PC, Verdine VK, Guo B, Arias-Garcia MA, Allen WE, Singh A, Kuksenko O, Abudayyeh OO, Gootenberg JS, Fu Z, Macrae RK, Buenrostro JD, Regev A, Zhang F. Cell. 2023 Jan 5;186(1):209-229.e26. doi: 10.1016/j.cell.2022.11.026. PubMed 36608654.
Backbone
  Vector backbone: pLX_TRC317
  Backbone manufacturer: Broad Institute Genetic Perturbation Platform
  Backbone size w/o insert (bp): 8264
  Vector type: Mammalian Expression, Lentiviral
  Selectable markers: Puromycin
Growth in bacteria
  Bacterial resistance: Ampicillin, 100 μg/mL
  Growth temperature: 37°C
  Growth strain: NEB Stable
  Copy number: High Copy
Gene/Insert
  Gene/Insert name: GATA4
  Species: H. sapiens (human)
  Insert size (bp): 1430
  Entrez Gene: GATA4 (a.k.a. ASD2, TACHD, TOF, VSD1)
  Promoter: EF1a
  Cloning method: Unknown
  Sequencing primers: 5′ GGGTGGAGACTGAAGTTAGGCCAG; 3′ CACATAGCGTAAAAGGAGCAACATAG
Terms and licenses: Academic/Nonprofit Terms; Industry Terms: Not Available to Industry
Depositor comments: NM_002052,ENST00000335135 . The transcription factor ORF portion of this plasmid was synthesized by Genewiz. Please test multiple small colonies in case of plasmid recombination. To make this collection available in a timely manner, a portion of this collection was not fully sequenced by Addgene. If an Addgene verified full plasmid sequence is not available, please contact us prior to placing an order to request the full sequence.
How to cite: TFORF2238 was a gift from Feng Zhang (Addgene plasmid # 142177 ; http://n2t.net/addgene:142177 ; RRID:Addgene_142177)
