>Addgene plasmid #142177 | TFORF2238 | depositor partial sequence | sequence record 278669 | Insert
ACCGCCACCATGTATCAGAGCTTGGCCATGGCCGCCAACCACGGGCCGCCCCCCGGTGCCTACGAGGCGG
GCGGCCCCGGCGCCTTCATGCACGGCGCGGGCGCCGCGTCCTCGCCAGTCTACGTGCCCACACCGCGGGT
GCCCTCCTCCGTGCTGGGCCTGTCCTACCTCCAGGGCGGAGGCGCGGGCTCTGCGTCCGGAGGCGCCTCG
GGCGGCAGCTCCGGTGGGGCCGCGTCTGGTGCGGGGCCCGGGACCCAGCAGGGCAGCCCGGGATGGAGCC
AGGCGGGAGCCGACGGAGCCGCTTACACCCCGCCGCCGGTGTCGCCGCGCTTCTCCTTCCCGGGGACCAC
CGGGTCCCTGGCGGCCGCCGCCGCCGCTGCCGCGGCCCGGGAAGCTGCGGCCTACAGCAGTGGCGGCGGA
GCGGCGGGTGCGGGCCTGGCGGGCCGCGAGCAGTACGGGCGCGCCGGCTTCGCGGGCTCCTACTCCAGCC
CCTACCCGGCTTACATGGCCGACGTGGGCGCGTCCTGGGCCGCAGCCGCCGCCGCCTCCGCCGGCCCCTT
CGACAGCCCGGTCCTGCACAGCCTGCCCGGCCGGGCCAACCCGGCCGCCCGACACCCCAATCTCGATATG
TTTGACGACTTCTCAGAAGGCAGAGAGTGTGTCAACTGTGGGGCTATGTCCACCCCGCTCTGGAGGCGAG
ATGGGACGGGTCACTATCTGTGCAACGCCTGCGGCCTCTACCACAAGATGAACGGCATCAACCGGCCGCT
CATCAAGCCTCAGCGCCGGCTGTCCGCCTCCCGCCGAGTGGGCCTCTCCTGTGCCAACTGCCAGACCACC
ACCACCACGCTGTGGCGCCGCAATGCGGAGGGCGAGCCTGTGTGCAATGCCTGCGGCCTCTACATGAAGC
TCCACGGGGTCCCCAGGCCTCTTGCAATGCGGAAAGAGGGGATCCAAACCAGAAAACGGAAGCCCAAGAA
CCTGAATAAATCTAAGACACCAGCAGCTCCTTCAGGCAGTGAGAGCCTTCCTCCCGCCAGCGGTGCTTCC
AGCAACTCCAGCAACGCCACCACCAGCAGCAGCGAGGAGATGCGTCCCATCAAGACGGAGCCTGGCCTGT
CATCTCACTACGGGCACAGCAGCTCCGTGTCCCAGACGTTCTCAGTCAGTGCGATGTCTGGCCATGGGCC
CTCCATCCACCCTGTCCTCTCGGCCCTGAAGCTCTCCCCACAAGGCTATGCGTCTCCCGTCAGCCAGTCT
CCACAGACCAGCTCCAAGCAGGACTCTTGGAACAGCCTGGTCTTGGCCGACAGTCACGGGGACATAATCA
CTGCGTAGTAATGAACTAGTCCGTAACTTGAAAGTATTTCGATTTCTTGGCTTTATATATCTTGTGGAAA
GGACGAACCCGGAATCTATGAACTAGGGTT
