>Addgene plasmid #142177 | TFORF2238 | depositor partial sequence | sequence record 278670 | Barcode
ACCCGGAATCTATGAACTAGGGTT
